Addgene plasmid #185592: SpVasa-K332N-GFP
Purpose: to see protein dynamics
Depositing lab: Mamiko Yajima. Depositing organization: Brown University. Publication: A tumor suppressor Retinoblastoma1 is essential for embryonic development in the sea urchin. Fernandez-Nicolas A, Xu D, Yajima M. Dev Dyn. 2019 Dec;248(12):1273-1285. doi: 10.1002/dvdy.113. Epub 2019 Oct 1. PubMed 31515896.
Backbone
  Vector backbone: PSP64
  Vector type: In vitro transcription (mRNA synthesis)
Growth in bacteria
  Bacterial resistance: Ampicillin, 100 μg/mL
  Growth temperature: 37°C
  Growth strain: DH5alpha
  Copy number: High Copy
Gene/Insert
  Gene/Insert name: Vasa-K332N
  Species: S. purpuratus
  Mutation: K332N
  Tag / fusion protein: GFP (C terminal on insert)
  Cloning method: Gibson Cloning
Terms and licenses: Academic/Nonprofit Terms; Industry Terms: Not Available to Industry
How to cite: SpVasa-K332N-GFP was a gift from Mamiko Yajima (Addgene plasmid # 185592 ; http://n2t.net/addgene:185592 ; RRID:Addgene_185592)
