[The description below was written by a language model from this plasmid's Addgene catalogue record.]
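Description:
SpVasa-K332N-GFP is an in vitro transcription plasmid built on the pSP64 backbone, a vector type used as a template for synthesizing mRNA rather than for direct expression in cells. It is maintained in E. coli as a high-copy plasmid under ampicillin selection. pSP64-family vectors conventionally carry an SP6 phage RNA polymerase promoter upstream of the cloning site to drive run-off transcription, but no feature table accompanies this entry. The promoter, any untranslated regions or poly(A) tract, and the exact layout of the insert are therefore not explicitly documented here.

The insert, assembled by Gibson cloning, encodes Vasa from the purple sea urchin Strongylocentrotus purpuratus carrying a K332N point substitution, fused at its C terminus to GFP. Vasa is a conserved DEAD-box RNA helicase best known as a germline factor. The record does not state the functional consequence of the K332N change, so the variant should simply be regarded as a mutant form to be compared with the wild-type protein. The GFP fusion allows the translated protein to be followed by fluorescence in living samples, which matches the stated purpose of observing protein dynamics.

In practice, a construct of this type is transcribed in vitro to produce mRNA that is then introduced into eggs or embryos. The associated publication concerns sea urchin embryonic development, which suggests that system as the context of use. The catalogue entry itself does not describe the delivery method or the specific experiments performed.
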