>Addgene plasmid #185592 | SpVasa-K332N-GFP | depositor partial sequence | sequence record 362069 | SpVasa-K332N-GFP sequence 2207 bps
ATGTCAGAAGACTGGGGGACCTCTTCGGTGTCGGGTGGATCCAGCTTTGGAAAGAGTAGTTTTGGTGGAT
CAAGTGGTGGGGTCAAAGACGATGGATTTGGCGTTGGAGTCGGTCGAGGTCGAGGAAGGGGTCGCGGGTT
TAGCCCCTTTGCTTCAAACGGTGGTGTCGGTGGTATGACCAATGGGACTACCAATGGAGGAGGAGAGAGT
AGCGGTGGGTGGGATGAGAGCCCATCTAAGAGTGGCTCAAGTAGCAGTCCATGGGGCGGTGATGGTGATA
ATGGGTTCGGCAAGAGTAGCTTTGGTAGCAAATCGTTCGGTGGAGGAGGAGGAGGTGGTGGTGGTGGGGG
CCGAGGTGCTGAATCAGGAGGAGGACGAGGAGGAGGAGGATTCGGCGGCAGACGAGGAGGACGTGGAGGT
GGAGATAGATCCTGTTATAACTGCGGTGAAACAGGTCACATGTCAAGAGAATGTCCCACAAAGGACTCTT
CAGGAGGAGGACGTGGTGGTGGTGGTGGCGATAGAAGTTGCTACAATTGCGGTGAGACCGGACACATGTC
ACGAGAATGTCCCACAAAAGACTCTTCGGGTGGAGGAGGTGGAGGTGGTGGAAAGTGCTTTAGATGTCAA
GAAGAAGGCCACTTTGCCAAGGAATGCCCCAATCCAGATACAAGAAATGAAGGCGAAGGTGGTGAAGCCA
AGCCGCCAGCATCCACCTACGTTCCTCCCGACCCATCCGAGGAAGAATCACAGATTTACATAAGCACTGA
ACAAGGAATCAACTTCAACAAGTATGATGATATACCCGTAGAAGTCAGCGGTCGAGACAGGCCAAAAAAT
ATACGAGCTTTTGAGGAGGCCGAGCTAGATGAGACGGTATTGTCCAATGTGCGCAAGGCTCACTACGCTA
AGCCAACACCTGTGCAGAAGTATGGTATGCCCATCATTTCTTGTGGACGTGATCTGATGGCCTGTGCCCA
AACAGGATCAGGAAATACGGCGGCATTCCTCCTACCCATCATCACCAACATGATCACCCACGGAGGATGC
ATCAGCACCTTCAACGTGATCCAGGAACCACTGGCCCTCATCGTCTCGCCAACCCGCGAGCTGGCCATCC
AGATCTACAACGAGGCACGCAAGTTCTGCCGCGGCACCACCATACGACCTGTGGTGGTATACGGAGGCAC
CAGCGTCAGTCATCAGATGAGAGAGTGTCAGAAGGGATGCTCCATCCTGGTAGCCACCCCAGGACGTATG
CATGACTTCGTAACCAGAGGATATATCGGCCTGGGCAAGCTGAAGTTCCTGATCCTTGACGAAGCCGACC
GTATGTTGGACATGGGTTTCGGTCCCGACATCCAGAGACTGATCGAGCACCCTCACATGCCTGCCAAGGG
TGATCGTCAAACCCTGATGTTCAGTGCGACCTTCCCCAATGAGGTCCAGGAGAAGGCAGGGGAGTACCTC
AACGACTACCTCTTCCTGACGGTAGGGAGGGTAGGAGGAGCTGCCTCAGACATCGAGCAGAGGGTGTTCT
CGGTCGGTCAATTCGACAAGCGGGATAAGCTGATGGAGATCCTGGGGGATCAGAAAGATGATGACCGTAC
TCTGGTGTTTGTTTCGACCAAGAGGAATGCTGATTTCTTGGCCTCTCTTCTCAGTCAATCTGAATTCCCC
ACCACCAGCATCCATGGTGACCGTCAGCAGCAGGAGCGTGAGGAAGCCCTGCGTGACTTCAAGACCGGCA
AGGCACCAATCCTTGTTGCCACGTCCGTCGCCGCCAGAGGTCTGGACATCCCAGGGGTCAAGCACGTGGT
CAACTACGACCTCCCAAGCGACATCGATGAGTACGTGCATCGCATCGGGCGTACCGGACGTGTCGGAAAC
CTTGGACGATCAACTAGCTTCTATGATGCAGAAAAGGATGCTAACATTGCGAGAGCTCTCATTAAGATCT
TGGCTGATGCGCAGCAGGAAGTACCGGAGTTCTTAGAGGAGGCTGCTGATTCAGCCATTGGAACCTACCA
TGGCAACGCTGGAGGGAGCTTTGGAGGCAGGGACACCAGGAAGTTCGGTGGTCGAGGAGGAGGAAGGGGA
GGAGGAAGTGGCGGCGGTGGTGGAGACGAGTGGGGATCTGGAGGAGGAGGCGGCGGCGGTGGCGGAGGAG
GAGCTGCTGATGATGAATCATGGGATTAGCTCGAGTA
